>Addgene plasmid #39867 | pPAS-E | depositor full sequence | sequence record 50650 | pPAS-E sequence 4493 bps
GATCTCGAGCTCAAGCTTCGAATTCTGCAGTCGACGGTACCGCGGGCCCGGGATCCACCGGATCTAGATA
ACTGATCATAATCAGCCATACCACATTTGTAGAGGTTTTACTTGCTTTAAAAAACCTCCCACACCTCCCC
CTGAACCTGAAACATAAAATGAATGCAATTGTTGTTGTTAACTTGTTTATTGCAGCTTATAATGGTTACA
AATAAAGCAATAGCATCACAAATTTCACAAATAAAGCATTTTTTTCACTGCATTCTAGTTGTGGTTTGTC
CAAACTCATCAATGTATCTTAACGCGTAAATTGTAAGCGTTAATATTTTGTTAAAATTCGCGTTAAATTT
TTGTTAAATCAGCTCATTTTTTAACCAATAGGCCGAAATCGGCAAAATCCCTTATAAATCAAAAGAATAG
ACCGAGATAGGGT
[37 nt withheld, positions 434-470]
AAAGAACGTGGACTCCAACGTCAAAGG
[49 nt withheld, positions 498-546]
T
[91 nt withheld, positions 548-638]
G
[124 nt withheld, positions 640-763]
CAGGTGGCACTTTTCGGGGAAATGTGCGCGGAACCCCTATTTGTTTATTTTTCTAAATACATTCAAATAT
GTATCCGCTCATGAGACAATAACCCTGATAAATGCTTCAATAATATTGAAAAAGGAAGAGTCCTGAGGCG
GAAAGAACCAGCTGTGGAATGTGTGTCAGTTAGGGTGTGGAAAGTCCCCAGGCTCCCCAGCAGGCAGAAG
TATGCAAAGCATGCATCTCAATTAGTCAGCAACCAGGTGTGGAAAGTCCCCAGGCTCCCCAGCAGGCAGA
AGTATGCAAAGCATGCATCTCAATTAGTCAGCAACCATAGTCCCGCCCCTAACTCCGCCCATCCCGCCCC
TAACTCCGCCCAGTTCCGCCCATTCTCCGCCCCATGGCTGACTAATTTTTTTTATTTATGCAGAGGCCGA
GGCCGCCTCGGCCTCTGAGCTATTCCAGAAGTAGTGAGGAGGCTTTTTTGGAGGCCTAGGCTTTTGCAAA
GATCGATCAAGAGACAGGATGAGGATCGTTTCGCATGATTGAACAAGATGGATTGCACGCAGGTTCTCCG
GCCGCTTGGGTGGAGAGGCTATTCGGCTATGACTGGGCACAACAGACAATCGGCTGCTCTGATGCCGCCG
TGTTCCGGCTGTCAGCGCAGGGGCGCCCGGTTCTTTTTGTCAAGACCGACCTGTCCGGTGCCCTGAATGA
ACTGCAAGACGAGGCAGCGCGGCTATCGTGGCTGGCCACGACGGGCGTTCCTTGCGCAGCTGTGCTCGAC
GTTGTCACTGAAGCGGGAAGGGACTGGCTGCTATTGGGCGAAGTGCCGGGGCAGGATCTCCTGTCATCTC
ACCTTGCTCCTGCCGAGAAAGTATCCATCATGGCTGATGCAATGCGGCGGCTGCATACGCTTGATCCGGC
TACCTGCCCATTCGACCACCAAGCGAAACATCGCATCGAGCGAGCACGTACTCGGATGGAAGCCGGTCTT
GTCGATCAGGATGATCTGGACGAAGAGCATCAGGGGCTCGCGCCAGCCGAACTGTTCGCCAGGCTCAAGG
CGAGCATGCCCGACGGCGAGGATCTCGTCGTGACCCATGGCGATGCCTGCTTGCCGAATATCATGGTGGA
AAATGGCCGCTTTTCTGGATTCATCGACTGTGGCCGGCTGGGTGTGGCGGACCGCTATCAGGACATAGCG
TTGGCTACCCGTGATATTGCTGAAGAGCTTGGCGGCGAATGGGCTGACCGCTTCCTCGTGCTTTACGGTA
TCGCCGCTCCCGATTCGCAGCGCATCGCCTTCTATCGCCTTCTTGACGAGTTCTTCTGAGCGGGACTCTG
GGGTTCGAAATGACCGACCAAGCGACGCCCAACCTGCCATCACGAGATTTCGATTCCACCGCCGCCTTCT
ATGAAAGGTTGGGCTTCGGAATCGTTTTCCGGGACGCCGGCTGGATGATCCTCCAGCGCGGGGATCTCAT
GCTGGAGTTCTTCGCCCACCCTAGGGGGAGGCTAACTGAAACACGGAAGGAGACAATACCGGAAGGAACC
CGCGCTATGACGGCAATAAAAAGACAGAATAAAACGCACGGTGTTGGGTCGTTTGTTCATAAACGCGGGG
TTCGGTCCCAGGGCTGGCACTCTGTCGATACCCCACCGAGACCCCATTGGGGCCAATACGCCCGCGTTTC
TTCCTTTTCCCCACCCCACCCCCCAAGTTCGGGTGAAGGCCCAGGGCTCGCAGCCAACGTCGGGGCGGCA
GGCCCTGCCATAGCCTCAGGTTACTCATATATACTTTAGATTGATTTAAAACTTCATTTTTAATTTAAAA
GGATCTAGGTGAAGATCCTTTTTGATAATCTCATGACCAAAATCCCTTAACGTGAGTTTTCGTTCCACTG
AGCGTCAGACCCCGTAGAAAAGATCAAAGGATCTTCTTGAGATCCTTTTTTTCTGCGCGTAATCTGCTGC
TTGCAAACAAAAAAACCACCGCTACCAGCGGTGGTTTGTTTGCCGGATCAAGAGCTACCAACTCTTTTTC
CGAAGGTAACTGGCTTCAGCAGAGCGCAGATACCAAATACTGTCCTTCTAGTGTAGCCGTAGTTAGGCCA
CCACTTCAAGAACTCTGTAGCACCGCCTACATACCTCGCTCTGCTAATCCTGTTACCAGTGGCTGCTGCC
AGTGGCGATAAGTCGTGTCTTACCGGGTTGGACTCAAGACGATAGTTACCGGATAAGGCGCAGCGGTCGG
GCTGAACGGGGGGTTCGTGCACACAGCCCAGCTTGGAGCGAACGACCTACACCGAACTGAGATACCTACA
GCGTGAGCTATGAGAAAGCGCCACGCTTCCCGAAGGGAGAAAGGCGGACAGGTATCCGGTAAGCGGCAGG
GTCGGAACAGGAGAGCGCACGAGGGAGCTTCCAGGGGGAAACGCCTGGTATCTTTATAGTCCTGTCGGGT
TTCGCCACCTCTGACTTGAGCGTCGATTTTTGTGATGCTCGTCAGGGGGGCGGAGCCTATGGAAAAACGC
CAGCAACGCGGCCTTTTTACGGTTCCTGGCCTTTTGCTGGCCTTTTGCTCACATGTTCTTTCCTGCGTTA
TCCCCTGATTCTGTGGATAACCGTATTACCGCCATGCATTAGTTATTAATAGTAATCAATTACGGGGTCA
TTAGTTCATAGCCCATATATGGAGTTCCGCGTTACATAACTTACGGTAAATGGCCCGCCTGGCTGACCGC
CCAACGACCCCCGCCCATTGACGTCAATAATGACGTATGTTCCCATAGTAACGCCAATAGGGACTTTCCA
TTGACGTCAATGGGTGGAGTATTTACGGTAAACTGCCCACTTGGCAGTACATCAAGTGTATCATATGCCA
AGTACGCCCCCTATTGACGTCAATGACGGTAAATGGCCCGCCTGGCATTATGCCCAGTACATGACCTTAT
GGGACTTTCCTACTTGGCAGTACATCTACGTATTAGTCATCGCTATTACCATGGTGATGCGGTTTTGGCA
GTACATCAATGGGCGTGGATAGCGGTTTGACTCACGGGGATTTCCAAGTCTCCACCCCATTGACGTCAAT
GGGAGTTTGTTTTGGCACCAAAATCAACGGGACTTTCCAAAATGTCGTAACAACTCCGCCCCATTGACGC
AAATGGGCGGTAGGCGTGTACGGTGGGAGGTCTATATAAGCAGAGCTGGTTTAGTGAACCGTCAGATCCG
CTAGCGCCGCCACCATGGCGGAAGGATCCGTCGCCAGGCAGCCTGACCTCTTGACCTGCGACGATGAGCC
GATCCATATCCCCGGTGCCATCCAACCGCATGGACTGCTGCTCGCCCTCGCCGCCGACATGACGATCGTT
GCCGGCAGCGACAACCTTCCCGAACTCACCGGACTGGCGATCGGCGCCCTGATCGGCCGCTCTGCGGCCG
ATGTCTTCGACTCGGAGACGCACAACCGTCTGACGATCGCCTTGGCCGAGCCCGGGGCGGCCGTCGGAGC
ACCGATCACTGTCGGCTTCACGATGCGAAAGGACGCAGGCTTCATCGGCTCCTGGCATCGCCATGATCAG
CTCATCTTCCTCGAGCTCGAGCCTCCCCAGCGGGGCGGCAGCGAAGTGAGCGCGCTGGAAAAAGAGGTCT
CCGCTCTTGAGAAGGAAGTTTCTGCCTTGGAGAAAGAGGTGAGCGCCCTGGAGAAGGAAGTCTCTGCGCT
TGAAAAAGGCGGCAGCTAAA
Features (pLannotate 1.2.2; 14 found; start..end, strand, type, name):
     73..157     +  CDS            large T antigen (fragment): large T antigen from SV40 (simian virus 40)
    180..301     +  polyA_signal   SV40 poly(A) signal: SV40 polyadenylation signal
    335..763     -  rep_origin     f1 ori (sequence partly withheld): f1 bacteriophage origin of replication; arrow indicates direction of (+) strand synthesis
    790..894     +  promoter       AmpR promoter: bla
    896..1253    +  promoter       SV40 promoter: SV40 enhancer and early promoter
   1288..2082    +  CDS            NeoR/KanR: aminoglycoside phosphotransferase from Tn5; aph(3')-II (or nptII); confers resistance to neomycin, kanamycin, and G418 (Geneticin®)
   2103..2255    +  CDS            ble (fragment): BLE_KLEPN - Experimental evidence at protein level: Swiss-Prot protein existence level 1. Binding protein with a strong affinity to the bleomycin family of antibiotics. Binds to CL990; an antimitotic-antibiotic compound. From Klebsiella pneumoniae.
   2314..2361    +  polyA_signal   HSV TK poly(A) signal: herpes simplex virus thymidine kinase polyadenylation signal (Cole and Stacy, 1985)
   2452..2468    -  polyA_signal   bGH poly(A) signal (fragment): bovine growth hormone polyadenylation signal
   2690..3278    +  rep_origin     ori: high-copy-number ColE1/pMB1/pBR322/pUC origin of replication
   3453..3756    +  enhancer       CMV enhancer: human cytomegalovirus immediate early enhancer
   3757..3960    +  promoter       CMV promoter: human cytomegalovirus (CMV) immediate early promoter
   3998..4387    +  CDS            iRFP682 (fragment): iRFP682 is a basic (constitutively fluorescent) near ir fluorescent protein published in 2013, derived from Rhodopseudomonas palustris. It has low acid sensitivity. It requires the cofactor biliverdin for fluorescence.
   4493..56      +  misc_feature   MCS (across the origin): multiple cloning site
