[The description below was written by a language model from this plasmid's Addgene catalogue record and pLannotate feature annotations shown in this document.]
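Description:
pPAS-E is a 4,493 bp mammalian expression plasmid built on the Clontech pEGFP-C1 backbone. Its insert, cloned between NheI and BglII, encodes the PAS domain of the near-infrared fluorescent protein iRFP fused at its C terminus to an E coil peptide. No EGFP sequence appears in the feature table, so the insert seems to have replaced the EGFP coding region. Transcription is driven by the human cytomegalovirus immediate-early enhancer and promoter and terminated by the SV40 polyadenylation signal downstream of the remaining multiple cloning site. The annotation software matched a roughly 390 bp coding segment to a fragment of iRFP682, a related biliverdin-dependent bacterial phytochrome derivative from Rhodopseudomonas palustris. This fits a partial, PAS-only portion of an iRFP-family protein. The E coil itself is not separately annotated.

The plasmid replicates in E. coli at high copy from a pUC-type ColE1 origin, and it also carries an f1 origin for single-stranded DNA production. A single Tn5 aminoglycoside phosphotransferase gene provides both selections. It is expressed from a bacterial bla promoter for kanamycin resistance and from the SV40 early promoter, with an HSV TK polyadenylation signal, for G418 selection of stably transfected mammalian cells. The short ble, bGH poly(A) and large T antigen hits are minor fragment matches in the backbone rather than functional elements.

According to the associated publication, the construct belongs to a near-infrared bimolecular fluorescence complementation system for imaging protein-protein interactions in vivo. The PAS half of split iRFP is non-fluorescent alone. The E coil is a heterodimerizing peptide that would be expected to pair with a complementary coil on the other iRFP fragment, although that partner construct is not described in this record.
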