Addgene plasmid #39867: pPAS-E
Depositing lab: Vladislav Verkhusha. Depositing organization: Albert Einstein College of Medicine. Publication: A Near-Infrared BiFC Reporter for In Vivo Imaging of Protein-Protein Interactions. Filonov GS, Verkhusha VV. Chem Biol. 2013 Jul 23. pii: S1074-5521(13)00242-1. doi: 10.1016/j.chembiol.2013.06.009. PubMed 23891149.
Backbone
  Vector backbone: pEGFP-C1
  Backbone manufacturer: Clontech
  Vector type: Mammalian Expression
  Selectable markers: Neomycin (select with G418)
Growth in bacteria
  Bacterial resistance: Kanamycin, 50 μg/mL
  Growth temperature: 37°C
  Growth strain: DH5alpha
  Copy number: High Copy
Gene/Insert
  Gene/Insert name: iRFP protein PAS domain
  Promoter: CMV
  Tag / fusion protein: E coil (C terminal on insert)
  Cloning method: Restriction Enzyme; 5′ cloning site NheI (not destroyed); 3′ cloning site BglII (not destroyed)
  Sequencing primers: 5′ ggtaggcgtgtacggtgggag
Resource information
  A portion of this plasmid was derived from a plasmid made by: Clontech
Terms and licenses: Academic/Nonprofit Terms; Industry Terms: Not Available to Industry
How to cite: pPAS-E was a gift from Vladislav Verkhusha (Addgene plasmid # 39867 ; http://n2t.net/addgene:39867 ; RRID:Addgene_39867)
