>Addgene plasmid #39867 | pPAS-E | addgene partial sequence | sequence record 52371 | CMV_fwd
AACCGTCAGATCCGCTAGCGCCGCCACCATGGCGGAAGGATCCGTCGCCAGGCAGCCTGACCTCTTGACC
TGCGACGATGAGCCGATCCATATCCCCGGTGCCATCCAACCGCATGGACTGCTGCTCGCCCTCGCCGCCG
ACATGACGATCGTTGCCGGCAGCGACAACCTTCCCGAACTCACCGGACTGGCGATCGGCGCCCTGATCGG
CCGCTCTGCGGCCGATGTCTTCGACTCGGAGACGCACAACCGTCTGACGATCGCCTTGGCCGAGCCCGGG
GCGGCCGTCGGAGCACCGATCACTGTCGGCTTCACGATGCGAAAGGACGCAGGCTTCATCGGCTCCTGGC
ATCGCCATGATCAGCTCATCTTCCTCGAGCTCGAGCCTCCCCAGCGGGGCGGCAGCGAAGTGAGCGCGCT
GGAAAAAGAGGTCTCCGCTCTTGAGAAGGAAGTTTCTGCCTTGGAGAAAGAGGTGAGCGCCCTGGAGAAG
GAAGTCTCTGCGCTTGAAAAAGGCGGCAGCTAAAGATCTCGAGCTCAAGCTTCGAATTCTGCAGTCGACG
GTACCGCGGGCCCGGGATCCACCGGATCTAGATAACTGATCATAATCAGCCATACCACATTTGTAGAGGT
TTTACTTGCTTTAAAAAACCTCCCACACCTCCCCCTGAACCTGAAACATAAAATGAATGCAATTGTTGTT
GTTAACTTGTTTATTGCAGCTTATAATGGTTACAAATAAAGCAATAGCATCACAA
